Addgene plasmid #236378: pCAG-48xHSPA1B array
Purpose: Expression of array of 48 crRNAs targeting HSPA1B
Depositing lab: Ling-Ling Chen. Depositing organization: CAS Center for Excellence in Molecular Cell Science. Publication: CRISPR-array-mediated imaging of non-repetitive and multiplex genomic loci in living cells. Yang LZ, Min YH, Liu YX, Gao BQ, Liu XQ, Huang Y, Wang H, Yang L, Liu ZJ, Chen LL. Nat Methods. 2024 Sep;21(9):1646-1657. doi: 10.1038/s41592-024-02333-3. Epub 2024 Jul 4. PubMed 38965442.
Backbone
  Vector backbone: pCAG
  Vector type: Lentiviral, CRISPR
Growth in bacteria
  Bacterial resistance: Ampicillin, 100 μg/mL
  Growth temperature: 37°C
  Growth strain: NEB Stable
  Copy number: High Copy
Gene/Insert
  Gene/Insert name: 48xHSPA1B crRNA array
  Species: H. sapiens (human)
  Entrez Gene: HSPA1B (a.k.a. HSP70-1, HSP70-1B, HSP70-2, HSP70.1, HSP70.2, HSP72, HSPA1, HSX70)
  Cloning method: Gene Synthesis
Terms and licenses: Academic/Nonprofit Terms; Industry Terms: Not Available to Industry
How to cite: pCAG-48xHSPA1B array was a gift from Ling-Ling Chen (Addgene plasmid # 236378 ; http://n2t.net/addgene:236378 ; RRID:Addgene_236378)
