[The description below was written by a language model from this plasmid's Addgene catalogue record and pLannotate feature annotations shown in this document.]
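Description:
pCAG-48xHSPA1B array is a 9.6 kb lentiviral transfer plasmid that expresses a synthetic CRISPR array of 48 crRNAs directed against the human HSPA1B locus. It is maintained in E. coli through a high-copy ColE1/pUC-type origin and an ampicillin resistance gene (β-lactamase with its own promoter). The recorded recombination-deficient host strain fits a plasmid that carries both LTRs and a highly repetitive insert. No mammalian selection marker or fluorescent reporter appears in the feature table.

The viral portion has an HIV-1-derived layout. It comprises a truncated 5' LTR, the Ψ packaging signal with an adjoining gag fragment, the Rev response element for Rev-dependent nuclear export of the genomic RNA, and the cPPT/CTS. A WPRE follows, and a ΔU3 self-inactivating 3' LTR closes the unit and disables LTR promoter activity after integration. Between cPPT and WPRE lie a CMV enhancer and the chicken β-actin/rabbit β-globin chimeric intron. These are hallmarks of the CAG Pol II promoter named in the backbone, although the core promoter segment itself is not annotated. The roughly 2.1 kb stretch between the intron and the WPRE carries no annotations and is presumably where the gene-synthesised crRNA array sits. The record does not describe its repeat or spacer structure, or which Cas protein processes it, so the nuclease or imaging effector must be supplied separately.

Transcribing the array as one long Pol II transcript lets many guides against a single gene be delivered from one construct. According to the associated publication title, this tiling supports live-cell imaging of non-repetitive genomic loci, here HSPA1B.
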