Features (pLannotate 1.2.2; 22 found; start..end, strand, type, name):
    377..634     +  LTR            5' LTR (truncated): truncated 5' long terminal repeat (LTR) from HIV-1
    681..806     +  misc_feature   HIV-1 Ψ: packaging signal of human immunodeficiency virus type 1
    790..1128    +  CDS            HIV-1 gag (fragment): gag protein from human immunodeficiency virus 1; gag
   1303..1536    +  misc_feature   RRE: The Rev response element (RRE) of HIV-1 allows for Rev-dependent mRNA export from the nucleus to the cytoplasm.
   1913..2013    +  CDS            Rev (fragment): human immunodeficiency virus 1 (HIV-1) Rev protein; rev; enhances nuclear export of unspliced and incompletely spliced viral mRNAs
   2058..2175    +  misc_feature   cPPT/CTS: central polypurine tract and central termination sequence of HIV-1
   2292..2595    +  enhancer       CMV enhancer: human cytomegalovirus immediate early enhancer
   2874..3890    +  intron         chimeric intron: chimera between introns from chicken β-actin and rabbit β-globin
   6001..6589    +  misc_feature   WPRE: woodchuck hepatitis virus posttranscriptional regulatory element
   6597..6662    +  CDS            nef (fragment): NEF_HV1Z2 - Experimental evidence at protein level: Swiss-Prot protein existence level 1. Extracellular Nef protein targets CD4(+) T-lymphocytes for apoptosis by interacting with CXCR4 surface receptors. From Human immunodeficiency virus type 1 group M subtype D (isolate Z2/CDC-Z34) (HIV-1).
   6664..6897    +  LTR            3' LTR (ΔU3): self-inactivating 3' long terminal repeat (LTR) from HIV-1
   7102..7206    +  promoter       AmpR promoter: bla
   7207..8067    +  CDS            AmpR: β-lactamase; bla; confers resistance to ampicillin, carbenicillin, and related antibiotics
   8238..8826    +  rep_origin     ori: high-copy-number ColE1/pMB1/pBR322/pUC origin of replication
   9009..9063    +  CDS            lacI (fragment): lac repressor; lacI; The lac repressor binds to the lac operator to inhibit transcription in E. coli. This inhibition can be relieved by adding lactose or isopropyl-β-D-thiogalactopyranoside (IPTG).
   9069..9162    +  rep_origin     SV40 ori (fragment): SV40 origin of replication
   9187..9224    +  CDS            lacI (fragment): lac repressor; lacI; The lac repressor binds to the lac operator to inhibit transcription in E. coli. This inhibition can be relieved by adding lactose or isopropyl-β-D-thiogalactopyranoside (IPTG).
   9237..9258    +  protein_bind   CAP binding site: CAP binding activates transcription in the presence of cAMP. E. coli catabolite activator protein
   9273..9303    +  promoter       lac promoter: promoter for the E. coli lac operon
   9311..9327    +  protein_bind   lac operator: The lac repressor binds to the lac operator to inhibit transcription in E. coli. This inhibition can be relieved by adding lactose or isopropyl-β-D-thiogalactopyranoside (IPTG). lac repressor encoded by lacI
   9361..9444    +  polyA_signal   SV40 poly(A) signal (fragment): SV40 polyadenylation signal
   9611..329     +  CDS            nef (fragment) (across the origin): NEF_HV1BR - Experimental evidence at protein level: Swiss-Prot protein existence level 1. Extracellular Nef protein targets CD4(+) T-lymphocytes for apoptosis by interacting with CXCR4 surface receptors (PubMed:14990729). From Human immunodeficiency virus type 1 group M subtype B (isolate BRU/LAI) (HIV-1).
>Addgene plasmid #236378 | pCAG-48xHSPA1B array | addgene full sequence | sequence record 478957 | Addgene NGS Result
TGGAAGGGCTAATTCACTCCCAAAGAAGACAAGATATCCTTGATCTGTGGATCTACCACACACAAGGCTA
CTTCCCTGATTAGCAGAACTACACACCAGGGCCAGGGGTCAGATATCCACTGACCTTTGGATGGTGCTAC
AAGCTAGTACCAGTTGAGCCAGATAAGGTAGAAGAGGCCAATAAAGGAGAGAACACCAGCTTGTTACACC
CTGTGAGCCTGCATGGGATGGATGACCCGGAGAGAGAAGTGTTAGAGTGGAGGTTTGACAGCCGCCTAGC
ATTTCATCACGTGGCCCGAGAGCTGCATCCGGAGTACTTCAAGAACTGCTGATATCGAGCTTGCTACAAG
GGACTTTCCGCTGGGGACTTTCCAGGGAGGCGTGGCCTGGGCGGGACTGGGGAGTGGCGAGCCCTCAGAT
CCTGCATATAAGCAGCTGCTTTTTGCCTGTACTGGGTCTCTCTGGTTAGACCAGATCTGAGCCTGGGAGC
TCTCTGGCTAACTAGGGAACCCACTGCTTAAGCCTCAATAAAGCTTGCCTTGAGTGCTTCAAGTAGTGTG
TGCCCGTCTGTTGTGTGACTCTGGTAACTAGAGATCCCTCAGACCCTTTTAGTCAGTGTGGAAAATCTCT
AGCAGTGGCGCCCGAACAGGGACTTGAAAGCGAAAGGGAAACCAGAGGAGCTCTCTCGACGCAGGACTCG
GCTTGCTGAAGCGCGCACGGCAAGAGGCGAGGGGCGGCGACTGGTGAGTACGCCAAAAATTTTGACTAGC
GGAGGCTAGAAGGAGAGAGATGGGTGCGAGAGCGTCAGTATTAAGCGGGGGAGAATTAGATCGCGATGGG
AAAAAATTCGGTTAAGGCCAGGGGGAAAGAAAAAATATAAATTAAAACATATAGTATGGGCAAGCAGGGA
GCTAGAACGATTCGCAGTTAATCCTGGCCTGTTAGAAACATCAGAAGGCTGTAGACAAATACTGGGACAG
CTACAACCATCCCTTCAGACAGGATCAGAAGAACTTAGATCATTATATAATACAGTAGCAACCCTCTATT
GTGTGCATCAAAGGATAGAGATAAAAGACACCAAGGAAGCTTTAGACAAGATAGAGGAAGAGCAAAACAA
AAGTAAGACCACCGCACAGCAAGCGGCCGGCCGCTGATCTTCAGACCTGGAGGAGGAGATATGAGGGACA
ATTGGAGAAGTGAATTATATAAATATAAAGTAGTAAAAATTGAACCATTAGGAGTAGCACCCACCAAGGC
AAAGAGAAGAGTGGTGCAGAGAGAAAAAAGAGCAGTGGGAATAGGAGCTTTGTTCCTTGGGTTCTTGGGA
GCAGCAGGAAGCACTATGGGCGCAGCGTCAATGACGCTGACGGTACAGGCCAGACAATTATTGTCTGGTA
TAGTGCAGCAGCAGAACAATTTGCTGAGGGCTATTGAGGCGCAACAGCATCTGTTGCAACTCACAGTCTG
GGGCATCAAGCAGCTCCAGGCAAGAATCCTGGCTGTGGAAAGATACCTAAAGGATCAACAGCTCCTGGGG
ATTTGGGGTTGCTCTGGAAAACTCATTTGCACCACTGCTGTGCCTTGGAATGCTAGTTGGAGTAATAAAT
CTCTGGAACAGATTTGGAATCACACGACCTGGATGGAGTGGGACAGAGAAATTAACAATTACACAAGCTT
AATACACTCCTTAATTGAAGAATCGCAAAACCAGCAAGAAAAGAATGAACAAGAATTATTGGAATTAGAT
AAATGGGCAAGTTTGTGGAATTGGTTTAACATAACAAATTGGCTGTGGTATATAAAATTATTCATAATGA
TAGTAGGAGGCTTGGTAGGTTTAAGAATAGTTTTTGCTGTACTTTCTATAGTGAATAGAGTTAGGCAGGG
ATATTCACCATTATCGTTTCAGACCCACCTCCCAACCCCGAGGGGACCCGACAGGCCCGAAGGAATAGAA
GAAGAAGGTGGAGAGAGAGACAGAGACAGATCCATTCGATTAGTGAACGGATCTCGACGGTATCGCCGAA
TTCACAAATGGCAGTATTCATCCACAATTTTAAAAGAAAAGGGGGGATTGGGGGGTACAGTGCAGGGGAA
AGAATAGTAGACATAATAGCAACAGACATACAAACTAAAGAATTACAAAAACAAATTACAAAAATTCAAA
ATTTTCGGGTTTATTACAGGGACAGCAGAGATCCAGTTTGGACTAGGACATGATTATTGACTAGTTATTA
ATAGTAATCAATTACGGGGTCATTAGTTCATAGCCCATATATGGAGTTCCGCGTTACATAACTTACGGTA
AATGGCCCGCCTGGCTGACCGCCCAACGACCCCCGCCCATTGACGTCAATAATGACGTATGTTCCCATAG
TAACGCCAATAGGGACTTTCCATTGACGTCAATGGGTGGAGTATTTACGGTAAACTGCCCACTTGGCAGT
ACATCAAGTGTATCATATGCCAAGTACGCCCCCTATTGACGTCAATGACGGTAAATGGCCCGCCTGGCAT
TATGCCCAGTACATGACCTTATGGGACTTTCCTACTTGGCAGTACATCTACGTATTAGTCATCGCTATTA
CCATGGTCGAGGTGAGCCCCACGTTCTGCTTCACTCTCCCCATCTCCCCCCCCCCCCCCCCCCCAATTTG
TTTTTTTTTTTTTTTTTAATTTTTTTGGGGAGGGGGGGGGGGGGGGGGGGGGGGGGGCGCGCGCCAGGCG
GGGCGGGGCGGGGCGAGGGGCGGGGCGGGGCGAGGCGGAGAGGTGCGGCGGCAGCCAATCAGAGCGGCGC
GCTCCGAAAGTTTCCTTTTATGGCGAGGCGGCGGCGGCGGCGGCCCTATAAAAAGCGAAGCGCGCGGCGG
GCGGGAGTCGCTGCGCGCTGCCTTCGCCCCGTGCCCCGCTCCGCCGCCGCCTCGCGCCGCCCGCCCCGGC
TCTGACTGACCGCGTTACTCCCACAGGTGAGCGGGCGGGACGGCCCTTCTCCTCCGGGCTGTAATTAGCG
CTTGGTTTAATGACGGCTTGTTTCTTTTCTGTGGCTGCGTGAAAGCCTTGAGGGGCTCCGGGAGGGCCCT
TTGTGCGGGGGGAGCGGCTCGGGGGGTGCGTGCGTGTGTGTGTGCGTGGGGAGCGCCGCGTGCGGCTCCG
CGCTGCCCGGCGGCTGTGAGCGCTGCGGGCGCGGCGCGGGGCTTTGTGCGCTCCGCAGTGTGCGCGAGGG
GAGCGCGGCCGGGGGCGGTGCCCCGCGGTGCGGGGGGGGCTGCGAGGGGAACAAAGGCTGCGTGCGGGGT
GTGTGCGTGGGGGGGTGAGCAGGGGGTGTGGGCGCGTCGGTCGGGCTGCAACCCCCCCTGCACCCCCCTC
CCCGAGTTGCTGAGCACGGCCCGGCTTCGGGTGCGGGGCTCCGTACGGGGCGTGGCGCGGGGCTCGCCGT
GCCGGGCGGGGGGTGGCGGCAGGTGGGGGTGCCGGGCGGGGCGGGGCCGCCTCGGGCCGGGGAGGGCTCG
GGGGAGGGGCGCGGCGGCCCCCGGAGCGCCGGCGGCTGTCGAGGCGCGGCGAGCCGCAGCCATTGCCTTT
TATGGTAATCGTGCGAGAGGGCGCAGGGACTTCCTTTGTCCCAAATCTGTGCGGAGCCGAAATCTGGGAG
GCGCCGCCGCACCCCCTCTAGCGGGCGCGGGGCGAAGCGGTGCGGCGCCGGCAGGAAGGAAATGGGCGGG
GAGGGCCTTCGTGCGTCGCCGCGCCGCCGTCCCCTTCTCCCTCTCCAGCCTCGGGGCTGTCCGCGGGGGG
ACGGCTGCCTTCGGGGGGGACGGGGCAGGGCGGGGTTCGGCTTCTGGCGTGTGACCGGCGGCTCTAGCGC
CTCTGCTAACCATGTTCATGCCTTCTTCTTTTTCCTACAGCTCCTGGGCAACGTGCTGGTTATTGTGCTG
TCTCATCATTTTGGCAAAGGGCGGCCGCATCTTGTGGAAAGGACGAAACACCGTAATTTCTACTAAGTGT
AGATGTCTCAGAACAATGGTACAATAATTTCTACTAAGTGTAGATCCTGAAACAAGCCCCACTCTTAATT
TCTACTAAGTGTAGATCCAGCAGCCCATGGTCCGTTTAATTTCTACTAAGTGTAGATGCGTCCAGCTACC
CTGACACTAATTTCTACTAAGTGTAGATCTCTCCCCAGTGTCTGTTGCTAATTTCTACTAAGTGTAGATC
CCAGAGGAGTGTGAAACATTAATTTCTACTAAGTGTAGATACCATGCCATGCAATATATATAATTTCTAC
TAAGTGTAGATGCTGGGGGAACGGAGTGCGATAATTTCTACTAAGTGTAGATGAATCTCCCCCTCATGGA
GATAATTTCTACTAAGTGTAGATAGACTATAAAGATAGATGGTTAATTTCTACTAAGTGTAGATGGGTAG
GATTATCCCCATCATAATTTCTACTAAGTGTAGATAGGATTACATAATACTGGAATAATTTCTACTAAGT
GTAGATCCTTGCACGTCTCCCCATTCTAATTTCTACTAAGTGTAGATAGTGTACTAGATCTCTTTCCTAA
TTTCTACTAAGTGTAGATCCCCAATAAGGTGACAGCTGTAATTTCTACTAAGTGTAGATTCTTAAGGCCC
ACAATTAAGTAATTTCTACTAAGTGTAGATAGCTATAATCCATGTACCACTAATTTCTACTAAGTGTAGA
TACATCATGACCAGCATCGGATAATTTCTACTAAGTGTAGATGCAGTTAAGCTGCCTTTACTTAATTTCT
ACTAAGTGTAGATAATGTCTACACTGCCCTCTTTAATTTCTACTAAGTGTAGATAACCCACCTGATCCAC
CTTCTAATTTCTACTAAGTGTAGATGCTTTGAGCCATGGCTCTCCTAATTTCTACTAAGTGTAGATATTT
CCCCGTTAGGAGTTGTTAATTTCTACTAAGTGTAGATCCTCCCAGTTCGATCCCGCATAATTTCTACTAA
GTGTAGATGCTCTCAGTGGGAGTGGTAATAATTTCTACTAAGTGTAGATACCTTGTTAGAATGAACTCTT
AATTTCTACTAAGTGTAGATCGGAGGGATAGTGTCTGAATTAATTTCTACTAAGTGTAGATGACAGGCCC
AGGCAGAGGATTAATTTCTACTAAGTGTAGATAAGTAAAGAAGACGTGGTTTTAATTTCTACTAAGTGTA
GATTCTCCCTCTTCTACTTAGTGTAATTTCTACTAAGTGTAGATGCATCCCTTAATCGTTTTATTAATTT
CTACTAAGTGTAGATCTGACACAATATCTTCCGCCTAATTTCTACTAAGTGTAGATTGTGTGGACAAACA
ATGGGGTAATTTCTACTAAGTGTAGATCACAAAGGTGCAACACAGGATAATTTCTACTAAGTGTAGATTG
GCCAGTTACTTACATGATTAATTTCTACTAAGTGTAGATAAACAGCAGAGAACAGCTCCTAATTTCTACT
AAGTGTAGATTATACTTGCCAGGCAGTAGATAATTTCTACTAAGTGTAGATCAATCACTCGCCCAACCCC
ATAATTTCTACTAAGTGTAGATCAGAAGAGCTTCCCTTGATCTAATTTCTACTAAGTGTAGATAAACCCT
AGAGGGTAAGGATTAATTTCTACTAAGTGTAGATTAACGTCCACTCCTGGACTCTAATTTCTACTAAGTG
TAGATAGACAGGGCGCAATGCCAGGTAATTTCTACTAAGTGTAGATAACTGGTGAACCTCAGTGATTAAT
TTCTACTAAGTGTAGATTCCACATTGGCTGCAAATTATAATTTCTACTAAGTGTAGATCGAAGAGGCATT
CAAAAGGCTAATTTCTACTAAGTGTAGATTATGGCTGTCATGCTTAGACTAATTTCTACTAAGTGTAGAT
AATTACTTTCTACTCCTCCCTAATTTCTACTAAGTGTAGATATTGAAGGTTAGGGTGCCTGTAATTTCTA
CTAAGTGTAGATCTGTATTATCCTGTGTGAGCCGAGAATCGATAGATCCTAATCAACCTCTGGATTACAA
AATTTGTGAAAGATTGACTGGTATTCTTAACTATGTTGCTCCTTTTACGCTATGTGGATACGCTGCTTTA
ATGCCTTTGTATCATGCTATTGCTTCCCGTATGGCTTTCATTTTCTCCTCCTTGTATAAATCCTGGTTGC
TGTCTCTTTATGAGGAGTTGTGGCCCGTTGTCAGGCAACGTGGCGTGGTGTGCACTGTGTTTGCTGACGC
AACCCCCACTGGTTGGGGCATTGCCACCACCTGTCAGCTCCTTTCCGGGACTTTCGCTTTCCCCCTCCCT
ATTGCCACGGCGGAACTCATCGCCGCCTGCCTTGCCCGCTGCTGGACAGGGGCTCGGCTGTTGGGCACTG
ACAATTCCGTGGTGTTGTCGGGGAAATCATCGTCCTTTCCTTGGCTGCTCGCCTGTGTTGCCACCTGGAT
TCTGCGCGGGACGTCCTTCTGCTACGTCCCTTCGGCCCTCAATCCAGCGGACCTTCCTTCCCGCGGCCTG
CTGCCGGCTCTGCGGCCTCTTCCGCGTCTTCGCCTTCGCCCTCAGACGAGTCGGATCTCCCTTTGGGCCG
CCTCCCCGCCTGAGATCCTTTAAGACCAATGACTTACAAGGCAGCTGTAGATCTTAGCCACTTTTTAAAA
GAAAAGGGGGGACTGGAAGGGCTAATTCACTCCCAACGAAGACAAGATCTGCTTTTTGCTTGTACTGGGT
CTCTCTGGTTAGACCAGATCTGAGCCTGGGAGCTCTCTGGCTAACTAGGGAACCCACTGCTTAAGCCTCA
ATAAAGCTTGCCTTGAGTGCTTCAAGTAGTGTGTGCCCGTCTGTTGTGTGACTCTGGTAACTAGAGATCC
CTCAGACCCTTTTAGTCAGTGTGGAAAATCTCTAGCAGTAGTAGTTCATGTCATCTTATTATTCAGTATT
TATAACTTGCAAAGAAATGAATATCAGAGAGTGAGAGGCCCGGGTTAATTAAGGAAAGGGCTAGATCATT
CTTGAAGACGAAAGGGCCTCGTGATACGCCTATTTTTATAGGTTAATGTCATGATAATAATGGTTTCTTA
GACGTCAGGTGGCACTTTTCGGGGAAATGTGCGCGGAACCCCTATTTGTTTATTTTTCTAAATACATTCA
AATATGTATCCGCTCATGAGACAATAACCCTGATAAATGCTTCAATAATATTGAAAAAGGAAGAGTATGA
GTATTCAACATTTCCGTGTCGCCCTTATTCCCTTTTTTGCGGCATTTTGCCTTCCTGTTTTTGCTCACCC
AGAAACGCTGGTGAAAGTAAAAGATGCTGAAGATCAGTTGGGTGCACGAGTGGGTTACATCGAACTGGAT
CTCAACAGCGGTAAGATCCTTGAGAGTTTTCGCCCCGAAGAACGTTTTCCAATGATGAGCACTTTTAAAG
TTCTGCTATGTGGCGCGGTATTATCCCGTGTTGACGCCGGGCAAGAGCAACTCGGTCGCCGCATACACTA
TTCTCAGAATGACTTGGTTGAGTACTCACCAGTCACAGAAAAGCATCTTACGGATGGCATGACAGTAAGA
GAATTATGCAGTGCTGCCATAACCATGAGTGATAACACTGCGGCCAACTTACTTCTGACAACGATCGGAG
GACCGAAGGAGCTAACCGCTTTTTTGCACAACATGGGGGATCATGTAACTCGCCTTGATCGTTGGGAACC
GGAGCTGAATGAAGCCATACCAAACGACGAGCGTGACACCACGATGCCTGTAGCAATGGCAACAACGTTG
CGCAAACTATTAACTGGCGAACTACTTACTCTAGCTTCCCGGCAACAATTAATAGACTGGATGGAGGCGG
ATAAAGTTGCAGGACCACTTCTGCGCTCGGCCCTTCCGGCTGGCTGGTTTATTGCTGATAAATCTGGAGC
CGGTGAGCGTGGGTCTCGCGGTATCATTGCAGCACTGGGGCCAGATGGTAAGCCCTCCCGTATCGTAGTT
ATCTACACGACGGGGAGTCAGGCAACTATGGATGAACGAAATAGACAGATCGCTGAGATAGGTGCCTCAC
TGATTAAGCATTGGTAACTGTCAGACCAAGTTTACTCATATATACTTTAGATTGATTTAAAACTTCATTT
TTAATTTAAAAGGATCTAGGTGAAGATCCTTTTTGATAATCTCATGACCAAAATCCCTTAACGTGAGTTT
TCGTTCCACTGAGCGTCAGACCCCGTAGAAAAGATCAAAGGATCTTCTTGAGATCCTTTTTTTCTGCGCG
TAATCTGCTGCTTGCAAACAAAAAAACCACCGCTACCAGCGGTGGTTTGTTTGCCGGATCAAGAGCTACC
AACTCTTTTTCCGAAGGTAACTGGCTTCAGCAGAGCGCAGATACCAAATACTGTTCTTCTAGTGTAGCCG
TAGTTAGGCCACCACTTCAAGAACTCTGTAGCACCGCCTACATACCTCGCTCTGCTAATCCTGTTACCAG
TGGCTGCTGCCAGTGGCGATAAGTCGTGTCTTACCGGGTTGGACTCAAGACGATAGTTACCGGATAAGGC
GCAGCGGTCGGGCTGAACGGGGGGTTCGTGCACACAGCCCAGCTTGGAGCGAACGACCTACACCGAACTG
AGATACCTACAGCGTGAGCTATGAGAAAGCGCCACGCTTCCCGAAGGGAGAAAGGCGGACAGGTATCCGG
TAAGCGGCAGGGTCGGAACAGGAGAGCGCACGAGGGAGCTTCCAGGGGGAAACGCCTGGTATCTTTATAG
TCCTGTCGGGTTTCGCCACCTCTGACTTGAGCGTCGATTTTTGTGATGCTCGTCAGGGGGGCGGAGCCTA
TGGAAAAACGCCAGCAACGCGGCCTTTTTACGGTTCCTGGCCTTTTGCTGGCCTTTTGCTCACATGTTCT
TTCCTGCGTTATCCCCTGATTCTGTGGATAACCGTATTACCGCCTTTGAGTGAGCTGATACCGCTCGCCG
CAGCCGAACGACCGAGCGCAGCGAGTCAGTGAGCGAGGAAGCGGAAGAGCGCCCAATACGCAAACCGCCT
CTCCCCGCGCGTTGGCCGATTCATTAATGCAGCAAGCTCATGGCTGACTAATTTTTTTTATTTATGCAGA
GGCCGAGGCCGCCTCGGCCTCTGAGCTATTCCAGAAGTAGTGAGGAGGCTTTTTTGGAGGCCTAGGCTTT
TGCAAAAAGCTCCCCGTGGCACGACAGGTTTCCCGACTGGAAAGCGGGCAGTGAGCGCAACGCAATTAAT
GTGAGTTAGCTCACTCATTAGGCACCCCAGGCTTTACACTTTATGCTTCCGGCTCGTATGTTGTGTGGAA
TTGTGAGCGGATAACAATTTCACACAGGAAACAGCTATGACATGATTACGAATTTCACAAATAAAGCATT
TTTTTCACTGCATTCTAGTTGTGGTTTGTCCAAACTCATCAATGTATCTTATCATGTCTGGATCAACTGG
ATAACTCAAGCTAACCAAAATCATCCCAAACTTCCCACCCCATACCCTATTACCACTGCCAATTACCTGT
GGTTTCATTTACTCTAAACCTGTGATTCCTCTGAATTATTTTCATTTTAAAGAAATTGTATTTGTTAAAT
ATGTACTACAAACTTAGTAGT
